>Addgene plasmid #170845 | pAAV-VTKD2-ChR2-mCherry | addgene full sequence | sequence record 337180 | Addgene NGS Result
CTCGCTCACTGAGGCCGCCCGGGCGTCGGGCGACCTTTGGTCGCCCGGCCTCAGTGAGCGAGCGAGCGCG
CAGAGAGGGAGTGGCCAACTCCATCACTAGGGGTTCCTGCTAGACTGCAGAGGGCCCGCGGCCGCACGCG
TTTATTCAGAATGTTATGCACTCACAGTGGTTTGGCATGCATCTGGTGAATTTTTTTTAACGAAAAATTA
GTGTTGGTTTCGATGTATGGTAGCATTCTCCCTAACGTAATTTGAATAATTCAGCAAAGCCCCACTACCA
GCTGTACTTCTGCAGCCTCTTCCATTCTTTTCAGCATTATAATTTTGGTTAATTTTCAATTTTAGGTCCT
ACGTCTCTGCAATTTGTGTATGAATAACAGAATAATTTCCCTCTTTTGTTTCGCCTTTCCTGTTCCTGAA
TCTAAATAAAGATGGCTTTTTAGTATTAAAAGTGGAAGAAAATTACAGGTAATTATCTTTGACGGTAAAA
ACGCTGTAATCAGCGGGCTACATGAAAAATTACTCTAATTATGGCTGCATTTAAGAGAATGGAAAAAAAC
CTTCTTGTGGATAAAAACCTTAAATTGTCCCCAATGTCTGCTTCAAATTGGATGGCACTGCAGCTGGAGG
CTTTGTTCAGAATTGATCCTGGGGAGCTACGAACCCAAAGTTTCACAGTAGGAAGCTAGATATCGTTTAA
ACTTCCTGCAGCCCGGGCTGGGCATAAAAGTCAGGGCAGAGCCATCTATTGCTTACATTTGCTTCTAGCC
TGCAAGTCGAGGAGCGCAGCCTTCCAGAAGCAGAGCGCGGCGCCTTAAGCTGCAGAAGTTGGTCGTGAGG
CACTGGGCACGTAAGTATCAAGGTTACAAGACAGGTTTAAGGAGACCAATAGAAACTGGGCTTGTCGAGA
CAGAGAAGACTCTTGCGTTTCTGATAGGCACCTATTGGTCTTACTGACATCCACTTTGCCTTTCTCTCCA
CAGGTGTCCACTCCCAGTTCAATTACAGCTCTTAAGAAAGCTAGCTCCGGAATAACTTCGTATAGGATAC
TTTATACGAAGTTATGCAGAATGGTAGCTGGATTGTAGCTGCTATTAGCAATATGAAACCTCTTAATAAC
TTCGTATAGCATACATTATACGAAGTTATAACGCGCCACTAGTGAATTCTTTTACTTGTACAGCTCGTCC
ATGCCGCCGGTGGAGTGGCGGCCCTCGGCGCGTTCGTACTGTTCCACGATGGTGTAGTCCTCGTTGTGGG
AGGTGATGTCCAACTTGATGTTGACGTTGTAGGCGCCGGGCAGCTGCACGGGCTTCTTGGCCTTGTAGGT
GGTCTTGACCTCAGCGTCGTAGTGGCCGCCGTCCTTCAGCTTCAGCCTCTGCTTGATCTCGCCCTTCAGG
GCGCCGTCCTCGGGGTACATCCGCTCGGAGGAGGCCTCCCAGCCCATGGTCTTCTTCTGCATTACGGGGC
CGTCGGAGGGGAAGTTGGTGCCGCGCAGCTTCACCTTGTAGATGAACTCGCCGTCCTGCAGGGAGGAGTC
CTGGGTCACGGTCACCACGCCGCCGTCCTCGAAGTTCATCACGCGCTCCCACTTGAAGCCCTCGGGGAAG
GACAGCTTCAAGTAGTCGGGGATGTCGGCGGGGTGCTTCACGTAGGCCTTGGAGCCGTACATGAACTGAG
GGGACAGGATGTCCCAGGCGAAGGGCAGGGGGCCACCCTTGGTCACCTTCAGCTTGGCGGTCTGGGTGCC
CTCGTAGGGGCGGCCCTCGCCCTCGCCCTCGATCTCGAACTCGTGGCCGTTCACGGAGCCCTCCATGTGC
ACCTTGAAGCGCATGAACTCCTTGATGATGGCCATGTTATCCTCCTCGCCCTTGCTCACGGCGGCCGCTG
GCACGGCTCCGGCCTCGGCTTCGTCTTCGACGAGAGTCTCGACCTCGATCTCCGTTCCGCCGATGTTCAG
TTTGGTGGTTTTGCGGATATCTCCGTGAATCAATATGTGCTCGTGGATCAGGACGCGCAGGTAGTGTCCC
AACAACCCCCAACAATTTTTACTCATCAGATCAATAATCGTGTGACCTACGGTGGAGCCATAGACGCTCA
GGACGCCAAAACCTTCGGGCCCCAAAATGAAGAGAATTGGGAACATACCCCAGCTCACGAAAAACAGCCA
TGCCATGCCGGTCACGACCTGGCGGCACCGACCCTTTGGCACAGTATGATAACCCTCGATATATGCTTTG
GCGGCGTGAAAAAATGTGTTCGCGCCATAGCACAATCCAAGACAAAAGAAGATGACTTTAACATAGCCGG
TTGCCATGGCGCTGGTAGCCCCCCACACGATAGTCCCGATGTCTGAGACAAGGAGTCCCATGGTTCTCCT
GCTGTAGTCGTTGCTCAGGCCGGTGAGGTTGCTCAGGCGGATAAGGATGACAGGACAAGTGAGCAGCCAC
TCTGCATAGCGCAGCCACTGCACCCGGTGTCCTGTGGCAAGGTAGAGCATAGAGGGATTCTTAAACTCAA
AAAAGAACTCGAGAATCACCTTAACCATTTCAATGGCGCACACATAGATCTCCTCCCAGCCGCATGTAGA
TTTCCAGGTTTGGTAGGCATAGAACATCAGCAGCAAAATGCTGAATCCTGCTGCAAGCCACTGCAGGACA
TTTGACGCGGTCTGAGCGCCGTTCGTGCCGCGAGATTCAATCCATCCGGCACAGTAACATTGATCCTCAG
GGACCAGGACGGACCCGTTCACCACCACAGGATTAGTAACGAACAAAAGTTCGCGTCCGACGGCAGACAA
AGCGCCGCCATAGTCCATGGTGGCAAGCTTTACTAGTGGTGGCGCTAGCATAACTTCGTATAAAGTATCC
TATACGAAGTTATTTGCCTTAACCCAGAAATTATCACTGTTATTCTTTAGAATGGTGCAAAGAATAACTT
CGTATAATGTATGCTATACGAAGTTATGGCGCGCCAATCAACCTCTGGATTACAAAATTTGTGAAAGATT
GACTGGTATTCTTAACTATGTTGCTCCTTTTACGCTATGTGGATACGCTGCTTTAATGCCTTTGTATCAT
GCTATTGCTTCCCGTATGGCTTTCATTTTCTCCTCCTTGTATAAATCCTGGTTGCTGTCTCTTTATGAGG
AGTTGTGGCCCGTTGTCAGGCAACGTGGCGTGGTGTGCACTGTGTTTGCTGACGCAACCCCCACTGGTTG
GGGCATTGCCACCACCTGTCAGCTCCTTTCCGGGACTTTCGCTTTCCCCCTCCCTATTGCCACGGCGGAA
CTCATCGCCGCCTGCCTTGCCCGCTGCTGGACAGGGGCTCGGCTGTTGGGCACTGACAATTCCGTGGTGT
TGTCGGGGAAGCTGACGTCCTTTCCATGGCTGCTCGCCTGTGTTGCCACCTGGATTCTGCGCGGGACGTC
CTTCTGCTACGTCCCTTCGGCCCTCAATCCAGCGGACCTTCCTTCCCGCGGCCTGCTGCCGGCTCTGCGG
CCTCTTCCGCGTCTTCGCCTTCGCCCTCAGACGAGTCGGATCTCCCTTTGGGCCGCCTCCCCGCCTGGAT
CCTGTGCCTTCTAGTTGCCAGCCATCTGTTGTTTGCCCCTCCCCCGTGCCTTCCTTGACCCTGGAAGGTG
CCACTCCCACTGTCCTTTCCTAATAAAATGAGGAAATTGCATCGCATTGTCTGAGTAGGTGTCATTCTAT
TCTGGGGGGTGGGGTGGGGCAGGACAGCAAGGGGGAGGATTGGGAAGACAATAGCAGGCATGCTGGGGAT
GCGGTGGGCTCTATGGCAGGAACCCCTAGTGATGGAGTTGGCCACTCCCTCTCTGCGCGCTCGCTCGCTC
ACTGAGGCCGGGCGACCAAAGGTCGCCCGACGCCCGGGCTTTGCCCGGGCGGCCTCAGTGAGCGAGCGAG
CGCGCAGCTGCCTGCAGGGGCGCCTGATGCGGTATTTTCTCCTTACGCATCTGTGCGGTATTTCACACCG
CATA
[95 nt withheld, positions 3995-4089]
T
[46 nt withheld, positions 4091-4136]
C
[141 nt withheld, positions 4138-4278]
CCTTTGACGTTGGAGTCCACGTTCTTT
[37 nt withheld, positions 4306-4342]
ACTCTATCTCGGGCTATTCTTTTGATTTATAAGGGATTTTGCCGATTTCGGTCTATTGGTTAAAAAATGA
GCTGATTTAACAAAAATTTAACGCGAATTTTAACAAAATATTAACGTTTACAATTTTATGGTGCACTCTC
AGTACAATCTGCTCTGATGCCGCATAGTTAAGCCAGCCCCGACACCCGCCAACACCCGCTGACGCGCCCT
GACGGGCTTGTCTGCTCCCGGCATCCGCTTACAGACAAGCTGTGACCGTCTCCGGGAGCTGCATGTGTCA
GAGGTTTTCACCGTCATCACCGAAACGCGCGAGACGAAAGGGCCTCGTGATACGCCTATTTTTATAGGTT
AATGTCATGATAATAATGGTTTCTTAGACGTCAGGTGGCACTTTTCGGGGAAATGTGCGCGGAACCCCTA
TTTGTTTATTTTTCTAAATACATTCAAATATGTATCCGCTCATGAGACAATAACCCTGATAAATGCTTCA
ATAATATTGAAAAAGGAAGAGTATGAGTATTCAACATTTCCGTGTCGCCCTTATTCCCTTTTTTGCGGCA
TTTTGCCTTCCTGTTTTTGCTCACCCAGAAACGCTGGTGAAAGTAAAAGATGCTGAAGATCAGTTGGGTG
CACGAGTGGGTTACATCGAACTGGATCTCAACAGCGGTAAGATCCTTGAGAGTTTTCGCCCCGAAGAACG
TTTTCCAATGATGAGCACTTTTAAAGTTCTGCTATGTGGCGCGGTATTATCCCGTATTGACGCCGGGCAA
GAGCAACTCGGTCGCCGCATACACTATTCTCAGAATGACTTGGTTGAGTACTCACCAGTCACAGAAAAGC
ATCTTACGGATGGCATGACAGTAAGAGAATTATGCAGTGCTGCCATAACCATGAGTGATAACACTGCGGC
CAACTTACTTCTGACAACGATCGGAGGACCGAAGGAGCTAACCGCTTTTTTGCACAACATGGGGGATCAT
GTAACTCGCCTTGATCGTTGGGAACCGGAGCTGAATGAAGCCATACCAAACGACGAGCGTGACACCACGA
TGCCTGTAGCAATGGCAACAACGTTGCGCAAACTATTAACTGGCGAACTACTTACTCTAGCTTCCCGGCA
ACAATTAATAGACTGGATGGAGGCGGATAAAGTTGCAGGACCACTTCTGCGCTCGGCCCTTCCGGCTGGC
TGGTTTATTGCTGATAAATCTGGAGCCGGTGAGCGTGGGTCTCGCGGTATCATTGCAGCACTGGGGCCAG
ATGGTAAGCCCTCCCGTATCGTAGTTATCTACACGACGGGGAGTCAGGCAACTATGGATGAACGAAATAG
ACAGATCGCTGAGATAGGTGCCTCACTGATTAAGCATTGGTAACTGTCAGACCAAGTTTACTCATATATA
CTTTAGATTGATTTAAAACTTCATTTTTAATTTAAAAGGATCTAGGTGAAGATCCTTTTTGATAATCTCA
TGACCAAAATCCCTTAACGTGAGTTTTCGTTCCACTGAGCGTCAGACCCCGTAGAAAAGATCAAAGGATC
TTCTTGAGATCCTTTTTTTCTGCGCGTAATCTGCTGCTTGCAAACAAAAAAACCACCGCTACCAGCGGTG
GTTTGTTTGCCGGATCAAGAGCTACCAACTCTTTTTCCGAAGGTAACTGGCTTCAGCAGAGCGCAGATAC
CAAATACTGTTCTTCTAGTGTAGCCGTAGTTAGGCCACCACTTCAAGAACTCTGTAGCACCGCCTACATA
CCTCGCTCTGCTAATCCTGTTACCAGTGGCTGCTGCCAGTGGCGATAAGTCGTGTCTTACCGGGTTGGAC
TCAAGACGATAGTTACCGGATAAGGCGCAGCGGTCGGGCTGAACGGGGGGTTCGTGCACACAGCCCAGCT
TGGAGCGAACGACCTACACCGAACTGAGATACCTACAGCGTGAGCTATGAGAAAGCGCCACGCTTCCCGA
AGGGAGAAAGGCGGACAGGTATCCGGTAAGCGGCAGGGTCGGAACAGGAGAGCGCACGAGGGAGCTTCCA
GGGGGAAACGCCTGGTATCTTTATAGTCCTGTCGGGTTTCGCCACCTCTGACTTGAGCGTCGATTTTTGT
GATGCTCGTCAGGGGGGCGGAGCCTATGGAAAAACGCCAGCAACGCGGCCTTTTTACGGTTCCTGGCCTT
TTGCTGGCCTTTTGCTCACATGTCCTGCAGGCAGCTGCGCGCTCG
Features (pLannotate 1.2.2; 21 found; start..end, strand, type, name):
     17..108     -  repeat_region  AAV2 ITR (fragment): inverted terminal repeat of adeno-associated virus serotype 2 inverted
    851..983     +  intron         chimeric intron: chimera between introns from human β-globin and immunoglobulin heavy chain genes
   1032..1065    +  protein_bind   lox2272: Cre-mediated recombination occurs in the 8-bp core sequence (GGATACTT). lox2272 sites are compatible with each other, but incompatible with loxP or loxN sites (Lee and Saito, 1988). Cre recombinase
   1066..1115    -  intron         β-globin intron (fragment): internally truncated intron from human β-globin
   1116..1149    +  protein_bind   loxP: Cre-mediated recombination occurs in the 8-bp core sequence (GCATACAT). Cre recombinase
   1173..1879    -  CDS            mCherry (fragment): monomeric derivative of DsRed fluorescent protein (Shaner et al., 2004) mammalian codon-optimized
   1892..2818    -  CDS            ChR2(H134R): H134R mutant of an N-terminal fragment of channelrhodopsin-2 from the alga Chlamydomonas reinhardtii (Nagel et al., 2005) blue light-activated cation channel
   2850..2883    -  protein_bind   lox2272: Cre-mediated recombination occurs in the 8-bp core sequence (GGATACTT). lox2272 sites are compatible with each other, but incompatible with loxP or loxN sites (Lee and Saito, 1988). Cre recombinase
   2884..2933    -  intron         β-globin intron (fragment): internally truncated intron from human β-globin
   2934..2967    -  protein_bind   loxP: Cre-mediated recombination occurs in the 8-bp core sequence (GCATACAT). Cre recombinase
   2976..3564    +  misc_feature   WPRE: woodchuck hepatitis virus posttranscriptional regulatory element
   3572..3796    +  polyA_signal   bGH poly(A) signal: bovine growth hormone polyadenylation signal
   3798..3938    +  repeat_region  AAV2 ITR: inverted terminal repeat of adeno-associated virus serotype 2 inverted
   3943..3994    -  misc_feature   bom (fragment): basis of mobility region from pBR322
   4013..4468    +  rep_origin     f1 ori (sequence partly withheld): f1 bacteriophage origin of replication; arrow indicates direction of (+) strand synthesis
   4469..4518    -  misc_feature   bom (fragment): basis of mobility region from pBR322
   4620..4655    -  CDS            rop (fragment): Rop protein, which maintains plasmids at low copy number; rop
   4750..4854    +  promoter       AmpR promoter: bla
   4855..5715    +  CDS            AmpR: β-lactamase; bla; confers resistance to ampicillin, carbenicillin, and related antibiotics
   5886..6474    +  rep_origin     ori: high-copy-number ColE1/pMB1/pBR322/pUC origin of replication
   6547..17      +  repeat_region  AAV2 ITR (fragment) (across the origin): inverted terminal repeat of adeno-associated virus serotype 2 inverted
