[The description below was written by a language model from this plasmid's Addgene catalogue record and pLannotate feature annotations shown in this document.]
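Description:
pAAV-VTKD2-ChR2-mCherry (also called pAAV-Dlx-Flex-ChR2-mCherry) is a 6.6 kb AAV transfer plasmid built on the pAAV-VTKD2 backbone for Cre-dependent expression of a channelrhodopsin–fluorescent protein fusion in cortical interneurons. It is maintained in bacteria through a high-copy ColE1/pUC-type origin and selected with ampicillin via the bla gene. An f1 phage origin is also present. The expression cassette is flanked by AAV2 inverted terminal repeats, which allow it to be packaged into recombinant AAV particles when replication and capsid functions are supplied in trans.

Expression is driven by the Dlx enhancer according to the catalogue entry. This element is not annotated in the feature table, but it presumably lies in the unannotated stretch between the left ITR and a chimeric β-globin/immunoglobulin intron that precedes the payload. The coding sequence, ChR2(H134R) fused to mCherry, sits in the antisense orientation relative to the promoter. It is bracketed by lox2272 and loxP sites on each side, with the two pairs in opposing orientation, which is the classic FLEX/DIO arrangement. Without Cre the open reading frame cannot be read. With Cre, recombination between compatible sites inverts the cassette and then excises one site of each pair, locking it in the sense orientation. A WPRE and a bovine growth hormone polyadenylation signal downstream enhance transcript stability and processing.

Combining enhancer restriction with Cre dependence gives intersectional targeting, so blue-light-gated depolarisation and red fluorescent labelling are confined to Cre-expressing interneuron subtypes. The associated publication applied this kind of approach to CCK+ interneurons in prefrontal cortical circuits.
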