Addgene plasmid #170845: pAAV-VTKD2-ChR2-mCherry
Purpose: AAV vector for Cre-dependent transgene expression of ChR2-mCherry in cortical interneurons under the control of the Dlx enhancer.
Depositing lab: Jordane Dimidschstein. Depositing organization: Broad Institute. Publication: Hippocampal inputs engage CCK+ interneurons to mediate endocannabinoid-modulated feed-forward inhibition in the prefrontal cortex. Liu X, Dimidschstein J, Fishell G, Carter AG. Elife. 2020 Oct 9;9. pii: 55267. doi: 10.7554/eLife.55267. PubMed 33034285.
Backbone
  Vector backbone: pAAV-VTKD2
  Vector type: Mammalian Expression, AAV
Growth in bacteria
  Bacterial resistance: Ampicillin, 100 μg/mL
  Growth temperature: 37°C
  Growth strain: NEB Stable
  Copy number: High Copy
Gene/Insert
  Gene/Insert name: ChR2-mCherry
  Species: Synthetic
  Promoter: Dlx
  Cloning method: Gibson Cloning
Terms and licenses: Academic/Nonprofit Terms; Industry Terms: Not Available to Industry
Depositor comments: Plasmid also called pAAV-Dlx-Flex-ChR2-mCherry
How to cite: pAAV-VTKD2-ChR2-mCherry was a gift from Jordane Dimidschstein (Addgene plasmid # 170845 ; http://n2t.net/addgene:170845 ; RRID:Addgene_170845)
